>Addgene plasmid #195806 | pENTR223-BTRF1 | addgene full sequence | sequence record 385122 | Addgene NGS Result
CTTTCCTGCGTTATCCCCTGATTCTGTGGATAACCGTATTACCGCCTTTGAGTGAGCTGATACCGCTCGC
CGCAGCCGAACGACCGAGCGCAGCGAGTCAGTGAGCGAGGAAGCGGAAGAGCGCCCAATACGCAAACCGC
CTCTCCCCGCGCGTTGGCCGATTCATTAATGCAGCTGGCACGACAGGTTTCCCGACTGGAAAGCGGGCAG
TGAGCGCAACGCAATTAATACGCGTACCGCTAGCCAGGAAGAGTTTGTAGAAACGCAAAAAGGCCATCCG
TCAGGATGGCCTTCTGCTTAGTTTGATGCCTGGCAGTTTATGGCGGGCGTCCTGCCCGCCACCCTCCGGG
CCGTTGCTTCACAACGTTCAAATCCGCTCCCGGCGGATTTGTCCTACTCAGGAGAGCGTTCACCGACAAA
CAACAGATAAAACGAAAGGCCCAGTCTTCCGACTGAGCCTTTCGTTTTATTTGATGCCTGGCAGTTCCCT
ACTCTCGCGTTAACGCTAGCATGGATGTTTTCCCAGTCACGACGTTGTAAAACGACGGCCAGTCTTAAGC
TCGGGCCCCAAATAATGATTTTATTTTGACTGATAGTGACCTGTTCGTTGCAACAAATTGATGAGCAATG
CTTTTTTATAATGCCAACTTTGTACAAAAAAGTTGGCATGCTCAAGTGTAAGCAGCCCGGGGCCCGCTTC
ATTCACGGGGCCGTGCACCTGCCATCGGGACAGATTGTCTTCCACACCATCCACAGCCCCACTCTTGCCT
CGGCGCTGGGACTGCCTGGGGAAAATGTACCCATCCCGGCCCTCTTCCGTGCCTCGGGCCTCAACGTCCG
TGAGAGCCTACCCATGACCAACATGAGGGCACCGATCATCTCGCTGGCTCGCCTCATCCTGGCCCCCAAC
CCCTATATCCTAGAGGGACAGCTGACGGTGGGCATGACACAGGACAACGGCATTCCCGTGCTTTTTGCCA
GGCCTGTCATTGAGGTAAAAAGCGGGCCTGAGTCCAACATTAAAGCCTCCTCGCAACTTATGATAGCAGA
AGACTCCTGCCTGAATCAGATCGCCCCCTTTTCCGCATCAGAGCACCCCGCCTTCTCCATGGTTGAGTCC
GTAAAACGAGTCCGGGTCGATGAGGGAGCAAACACCCGGCGCACCATCCGGGATATTCTGGAGATCCCCG
TGACTGTGCTCTCATCCCTGCAACTGTCTCCCACCAAGTCCATCCTGAAAAAGGCACCGGAGCCCCCACC
TCCGGAGCCCCAAGCCACCTTCGATGCCACCCCCTATGCCCGCATCTTTTACGACATCGGGCGACAGGTG
CCCAAGCTGGGCAATGCCCCCGCCGCGCAGGTCAGCAACGTGCTCATCGCCAACCGCTCCCACAACTCTC
TAAGGCTGGTGCCCAATCCGGACTTGCTGCCTCTCCAGCATTTGTACCTCAAGCACGTAGTGCTAAAGAG
TCTGAATCTGGAGAATATAGTGCAGGACTTTGAGGCCATCTTCACCTCCCCGTCTGATACCATCAGTGAG
GCTGAAACCAAGGCCTTTGAGAAGCTGGTGGAGCAAGCCAAAAACACCGTAGAGAACATAGTCTTTTGCC
TCAACAGCATCTGTTCCACCTCTACACTCCCAGATGTCGTCCCCGATGTCAATAACCCAAACATTAGCCT
GGCTCTAGAGAAGTATTTTCTCATGTTCCCTCCCTCAGGCACCATTATGAGAAATGTCAGATTCGCCACC
CCCATCGTCCGGCTCTTGTGCCAAGGGGCTGAGCTTGGCACCATGGCACAGTTTCTAGGAAAGTACATCA
AGGTCAAGAAGGAAACTGGAATGTACACACTGGTCAAGCTTTATTACCTGCTGCGCATCCCAACTTTCTT
GTACAAAGTTGGCATTATAAGAAAGCATTGCTTATCAATTTGTTGCAACGAACAGGTCACTATCAGTCAA
AATAAAATCATTATTTGCCATCCAGCTGATATCCCCTATAGTGAGTCGTATTACATGGTCATAGCTGTTT
CCTGGCAGCTCTGGCCCGTGTCTCAAAATCTCTGATGTTACATTGCACAAGATAAAAATATATCATCATG
CCTCCTCTAGACCAGCCAGGACAGAAATGCCTCGACTTCGCTGCTACCCAAGGTTGCCGGGTGACGCACA
CCGTGGAAACGGATGAAGGCACGAACCCAGTGGACATAAGCCTGTTCGGTTCGTAAGCTGTAATGCAAGT
AGCGTATGCGCTCACGCAACTGGTCCAGAACCTTGACCGAACGCAGCGGTGGTAACGGCGCAGTGGCGGT
TTTCATGGCTTGTTATGACTGTTTTTTTGGGGTACAGTCTATGCCTCGGGCATCCAAGCAGCAAGCGCGT
TACGCCGTGGGTCGATGTTTGATGTTATGGAGCAGCAACGATGTTACGCAGCAGGGCAGTCGCCCTAAAA
CAAAGTTAAACATTATGAGGGAAGCGGTGATCGCCGAAGTATCGACTCAACTATCAGAGGTAGTTGGCGT
CATCGAGCGCCATCTCGAACCGACGTTGCTGGCCGTACATTTGTACGGCTCCGCAGTGGATGGCGGCCTG
AAGCCACACAGTGATATTGATTTGCTGGTTACGGTGACCGTAAGGCTTGATGAAACAACGCGGCGAGCTT
TGATCAACGACCTTTTGGAAACTTCGGCTTCCCCTGGAGAGAGCGAGATTCTCCGCGCTGTAGAAGTCAC
CATTGTTGTGCACGACGACATCATTCCGTGGCGTTATCCAGCTAAGCGCGAACTGCAATTTGGAGAATGG
CAGCGCAATGACATTCTTGCAGGTATCTTCGAGCCAGCCACGATCGACATTGATCTGGCTATCTTGCTGA
CAAAAGCAAGAGAACATAGCGTTGCCTTGGTAGGTCCAGCGGCGGAGGAACTCTTTGATCCGGTTCCTGA
ACAGGATCTATTTGAGGCGCTAAATGAAACCTTAACGCTATGGAACTCGCCGCCCGACTGGGCTGGCGAT
GAGCGAAATGTAGTGCTTACGTTGTCCCGCATTTGGTACAGCGCAGTAACCGGCAAAATCGCGCCGAAGG
ATGTCGCTGCCGACTGGGCAATGGAGCGCCTGCCGGCCCAGTATCAGCCCGTCATACTTGAAGCTAGACA
GGCTTATCTTGGACAAGAAGAAGATCGCTTGGCCTCGCGCGCAGATCAGTTGGAAGAATTTGTCCACTAC
GTGAAAGGCGAGATCACCAAGGTAGTCGGCAAATAACCCTCGAGCCACCCATGACCAAAATCCCTTAACG
TGAGTTACGCGTCGTTCCACTGAGCGTCAGACCCCGTAGAAAAGATCAAAGGATCTTCTTGAGATCCTTT
TTTTCTGCGCGTAATCTGCTGCTTGCAAACAAAAAAACCACCGCTACCAGCGGTGGTTTGTTTGCCGGAT
CAAGAGCTACCAACTCTTTTTCCGAAGGTAACTGGCTTCAGCAGAGCGCAGATACCAAATACTGTTCTTC
TAGTGTAGCCGTAGTTAGGCCACCACTTCAAGAACTCTGTAGCACCGCCTACATACCTCGCTCTGCTAAT
CCTGTTACCAGTGGCTGCTGCCAGTGGCGATAAGTCGTGTCTTACCGGGTTGGACTCAAGACGATAGTTA
CCGGATAAGGCGCAGCGGTCGGGCTGAACGGGGGGTTCGTGCACACAGCCCAGCTTGGAGCGAACGACCT
ACACCGAACTGAGATACCTACAGCGTGAGCTATGAGAAAGCGCCACGCTTCCCGAAGGGAGAAAGGCGGA
CAGGTATCCGGTAAGCGGCAGGGTCGGAACAGGAGAGCGCACGAGGGAGCTTCCAGGGGGAAACGCCTGG
TATCTTTATAGTCCTGTCGGGTTTCGCCACCTCTGACTTGAGCGTCGATTTTTGTGATGCTCGTCAGGGG
GGCGGAGCCTATGGAAAAACGCCAGCAACGCGGCCTTTTTACGGTTCCTGGCCTTTTGCTGGCCTTTTGC
TCACATGTT
Features (pLannotate 1.2.2; 12 found; start..end, strand, type, name):
    121..213     +  CDS            lacI (fragment): lac repressor; lacI; The lac repressor binds to the lac operator to inhibit transcription in E. coli. This inhibition can be relieved by adding lactose or isopropyl-β-D-thiogalactopyranoside (IPTG).
    268..295     -  terminator     rrnB T2 terminator: transcription terminator T2 from the E. coli rrnB gene
    427..470     +  terminator     rrnB T1 terminator: Escherichia coli rrnB; transcription terminator T1 from the E. coli rrnB gene
    517..553     -  CDS            lacZα (fragment): LacZα fragment of β-galactosidase; lacZ fragment
    570..665     +  protein_bind   attL3: mutant version of attL; recombination site for the Gateway® LR reaction LR Clonase™
    668..1879    +  CDS            BTRF1_EBVG: Experimental evidence at protein level: Swiss-Prot protein existence level 1. From Epstein-Barr virus (strain GD1) (HHV-4) (Human herpesvirus 4).
   1879..1977    -  protein_bind   attL2: mutant version of attL; recombination site for the Gateway® LR reaction LR Clonase™
   1995..2013    -  promoter       T7 promoter: promoter for bacteriophage T7 RNA polymerase
   2203..2226    +  promoter       Pc promoter (fragment): intI1 (promoter lies within the coding sequence); class 1 integron promoter
   2402..2458    +  CDS            GmR (fragment): gentamycin acetyltransferase; aacC1; confers resistance to gentamycin
   2465..3256    +  CDS            SmR: aminoglycoside adenylyltransferase (Murphy, 1985); aadA; confers resistance to spectinomycin and streptomycin
   3349..3937    +  rep_origin     ori: high-copy-number ColE1/pMB1/pBR322/pUC origin of replication
