[The description below was written by a language model from this plasmid's Addgene catalogue record and pLannotate feature annotations shown in this document.]
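Description:
pENTR223-BTRF1 is a Gateway entry clone carrying the Epstein-Barr virus BTRF1 open reading frame in the pENTR223.1 backbone. It is a small bacterial shuttle plasmid (the sequenced record is about 4 kb) maintained in E. coli from a high-copy ColE1/pUC-type origin. Selection is with spectinomycin, conferred by the aadA aminoglycoside adenylyltransferase gene (annotated SmR), which also gives streptomycin resistance. Short fragments annotated upstream of this marker, a class 1 integron Pc promoter and a piece of a gentamicin acetyltransferase gene, appear to be remnants of the integron-derived resistance cassette. The small lacI and lacZα fragments elsewhere in the backbone are likewise partial and would not encode complete proteins.

The BTRF1 coding sequence, roughly 1.2 kb and matched by the annotation software to the BTRF1 protein of EBV strain GD1, lies between two attL recombination sites. The software labels these attL3 and attL2; the first label may simply reflect the closest match among similar attL variants rather than a distinct site specificity. In an LR Clonase reaction, these sites allow the ORF to be transferred directionally into any compatible attR-bearing destination vector. The entry clone has no promoter positioned to express BTRF1 in sense orientation: the only annotated T7 promoter sits beyond attL2 on the opposite strand, pointing back toward the insert. The rrnB T1 and T2 terminators upstream of the cassette insulate it from read-through transcription from the backbone. No epitope tags or reporters are annotated. The clone therefore serves as a source for building expression constructs, and it is associated with a study mapping EBV–EBV and EBV–human protein interactions.
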