Addgene plasmid #195806: pENTR223-BTRF1
Purpose: Gateway Entry Clone of Epstein-Barr virus BTRF1
Depositing lab: Eric Johannsen. Depositing organization: Brigham and Women's Hospital. Publication: Epstein-Barr virus and virus human protein interaction maps. Calderwood MA, Venkatesan K, Xing L, Chase MR, Vazquez A, Holthaus AM, Ewence AE, Li N, Hirozane-Kishikawa T, Hill DE, Vidal M, Kieff E, Johannsen E. Proc Natl Acad Sci U S A. 2007 May 1;104(18):7606-11. doi: 10.1073/pnas.0702332104. Epub 2007 Apr 19. PubMed 17446270.
Backbone
  Vector backbone: pENTR223.1
  Backbone manufacturer: Invitrogen
  Backbone size w/o insert (bp): 2875
  Vector type: Gateway Entry Vector
Growth in bacteria
  Bacterial resistance: Spectinomycin, 50 μg/mL
  Growth temperature: 37°C
  Growth strain: DH5alpha
  Copy number: High Copy
Gene/Insert
  Gene/Insert name: BTRF1
  Species: Epstein-Barr virus
  Entrez Gene: BTRF1 (a.k.a. HHV4_BTRF1)
  Cloning method: Gateway Cloning
Terms and licenses: Academic/Nonprofit Terms; Industry Terms: Not Available to Industry
How to cite: pENTR223-BTRF1 was a gift from Eric Johannsen (Addgene plasmid # 195806 ; http://n2t.net/addgene:195806 ; RRID:Addgene_195806)
